>Addgene plasmid #174229 | pAPM-miR30-CAPRIN1-ts1 | depositor full sequence | sequence record 338055 | Full Sequence
GTCGACGGATCGGGAGATCTCCCGATCCCCTATGGTGCACTCTCAGTACAATCTGCTCTGATGCCGCATA
GTTAAGCCAGTATCTGCTCCCTGCTTGTGTGTTGGAGGTCGCTGAGTAGTGCGCGAGCAAAATTTAAGCT
ACAACAAGGCAAGGCTTGACCGACAATTGCATGAAGAATCTGCTTAGGGTTAGGCGTTTTGCGCTGCTTC
GCGATGTACGGGCCAGATATACGCGCTGTGGAATGTGTGTCAGTTAGGGTGTGGAAAGTCCCCAGGCTCC
CCAGCAGGCAGAAGTATGCAAAGCATGCATCTCAATTAGTCAGCAACCAGGTGTGGAAAGTCCCCAGGCT
CCCCAGCAGGCAGAAGTATGCAAAGCATGCATCTCAATTAGTCAGCAACCATAGTCCCGCCCCTAACTCC
GCCCATCCCGCCCCTAACTCCGCCCAGTTCCGCCCATTCTCCGCCCCATGGCTGACTAATTTTTTTTATT
TATGCAGAGGCCGAGGCCGCCTCTGCCTCTGAGCTATTCCAGAAGTAGTGAGGAGGCTTTTTTGGAGGCC
TAGGCTTTTGCAAAAAGCTCGCGTTGACATTGATTATTGACTAGTTATTAATAGTAATCAATTACGGGGT
CATTAGTTCATAGCCCATATATGGAGTTCCGCGTTACATAACTTACGGTAAATGGCCCGCCTGGCTGACC
GCCCAACGACCCCCGCCCATTGACGTCAATAATGACGTATGTTCCCATAGTAACGCCAATAGGGACTTTC
CATTGACGTCAATGGGTGGAGTATTTACGGTAAACTGCCCACTTGGCAGTACATCAAGTGTATCATATGC
CAAGTACGCCCCCTATTGACGTCAATGACGGTAAATGGCCCGCCTGGCATTATGCCCAGTACATGACCTT
ATGGGACTTTCCTACTTGGCAGTACATCTACGTATTAGTCATCGCTATTACCATGGTGATGCGGTTTTGG
CAGTACATCAATGGGCGTGGATAGCGGTTTGACTCACGGGGATTTCCAAGTCTCCACCCCATTGACGTCA
ATGGGAGTTTGTTTTGGCACCAAAATCAACGGGACTTTCCAAAATGTCGTAACAACTCCGCCCCATTGAC
GCAAATGGGCGGTAGGCGTGTACGGTGGGAGGTCTATATAAGCAGCGCGTTTTGCCTGTACTGGGTCTCT
CTGGTTAGACCAGATCTGAGCCTGGGAGCTCTCTGGCTAACTAGGGAACCCACTGCTTAAGCCTCAATAA
AGCTTGCCTTGAGTGCTTCAAGTAGTGTGTGCCCGTCTGTTGTGTGACTCTGGTAACTAGAGATCCCTCA
GACCCTTTTAGTCAGTGTGGAAAATCTCTAGCAGTGGCGCCCGAACAGGGACTTGAAAGCGAAAGGGAAA
CCAGAGGAGCTCTCTCGACGCAGGACTCGGCTTGCTGAAGCGCGCACGGCAAGAGGCGAGGGGCGGCGAC
TGGTGAGTACGCCAAAAATTTTGACTAGCGGAGGCTAGAAGGAGAGAGATGGGTGCGAGAGCGTCAGTAT
TAAGCGGGGGAGAATTAGATCGCGATGGGAAAAAATTCGGTTAAGGCCAGGGGGAAAGAAAAAATATAAA
TTAAAACATATAGTATGGGCAAGCAGGGAGCTAGAACGATTCGCAGTTAATCCTGGCCTGTTAGAAACAT
CAGAAGGCTGTAGACAAATACTGGGACAGCTACAACCATCCCTTCAGACAGGATCAGAAGAACTTAGATC
ATTATATAATACAGTAGCAACCCTCTATTGTGTGCATCAAAGGATAGAGATAAAAGACACCAAGGAAGCT
TTAGACAAGATAGAGGAAGAGCAAAACAAAAGTAAGACCACCGCACAGCAAGCGGCCGGCCGCTGATCTT
CAGACCTGGAGGAGGAGATATGAGGGACAATTGGAGAAGTGAATTATATAAATATAAAGTAGTAAAAATT
GAACCATTAGGAGTAGCACCCACCAAGGCAAAGAGAAGAGTGGTGCAGAGAGAAAAAAGAGCAGTGGGAA
TAGGAGCTTTGTTCCTTGGGTTCTTGGGAGCAGCAGGAAGCACTATGGGCGCAGCGTCAATGACGCTGAC
GGTACAGGCCAGACAATTATTGTCTGGTATAGTGCAGCAGCAGAACAATTTGCTGAGGGCTATTGAGGCG
CAACAGCATCTGTTGCAACTCACAGTCTGGGGCATCAAGCAGCTCCAGGCAAGAATCCTGGCTGTGGAAA
GATACCTAAAGGATCAACAGCTCCTGGGGATTTGGGGTTGCTCTGGAAAACTCATTTGCACCACTGCTGT
GCCTTGGAATGCTAGTTGGAGTAATAAATCTCTGGAACAGATTTGGAATCACACGACCTGGATGGAGTGG
GACAGAGAAATTAACAATTACACAAGCTTAATACACTCCTTAATTGAAGAATCGCAAAACCAGCAAGAAA
AGAATGAACAAGAATTATTGGAATTAGATAAATGGGCAAGTTTGTGGAATTGGTTTAACATAACAAATTG
GCTGTGGTATATAAAATTATTCATAATGATAGTAGGAGGCTTGGTAGGTTTAAGAATAGTTTTTGCTGTA
CTTTCTATAGTGAATAGAGTTAGGCAGGGATATTCACCATTATCGTTTCAGACCCACCTCCCAACCCCGA
GGGGACCCGACAGGCCCGAAGGAATAGAAGAAGAAGGTGGAGAGAGAGACAGAGACAGATCCATTCGATT
AGTGAACGGATCGGCACTGCGTGCGCCAATTCTGCAGACAAATGGCAGTATTCATCCACAATTTTAAAAG
AAAAGGGGGGATTGGGGGGTACAGTGCAGGGGAAAGAATAGTAGACATAATAGCAACAGACATACAAACT
AAAGAATTACAAAAACAAATTACAAAAATTCAAAATTTTCGGGTTTATTACAGGGACAGCAGAGATCCAG
TTTGGTTAATTAACTGCAGCCCCGATAAAATAAAAGATTTTATTTAGTCTCCAGAAAAAGGGGGGAATGA
AAGACCCCACCTGTAGGTTTGGCAAGCTAGCTGCAGTAACGCCATTTTGCAAGGCATGGAAAAATACCAA
ACCAAGAATAGAGAAGTTCAGATCAAGGGCGGGTACATGAAAATAGCTAACGTTGGGCCAAACAGGATAT
CTGCGGTGAGCAGTTTCGGCCCCGGCCCGGGGCCAAGAACAGATGGTCACCGCAGTTTCGGCCCCGGCCC
GAGGCCAAGAACAGATGGTCCCCAGATATGGCCCAACCCTCAGCAGTTTCTTAAGACCCATCAGATGTTT
CCAGGCTCCCCCAAGGACCTGAAATGACCCTGCGCCTTATTTGAATTAACCAATCAGCCTGCTTCTCGCT
TCTGTTCGCGCGCTTCTGCTTCCCGAGCTCTATAAAAGAGCTCACAACCCCTCACTCGGCGCGCCAGTCC
TCCGACAGACTGAGTCGCCCGGGGGTCTAGAACGCGTGCCGCCATGACCGAATACAAACCTACCGTGAGG
CTGGCTACAAGAGATGATGTCCCAAGGGCTGTGAGAACACTGGCCGCCGCTTTTGCCGATTACCCTGCCA
CACGCCACACTGTGGACCCAGATCGGCATATCGAGAGAGTGACTGAGCTGCAGGAACTGTTCCTGACCCG
AGTGGGCCTGGACATTGGGAAGGTCTGGGTCGCAGACGATGGAGCAGCTGTGGCTGTCTGGACCACACCA
GAGAGCGTGGAAGCCGGAGCTGTCTTTGCAGAGATCGGCCCTAGAATGGCAGAACTGAGCGGCTCCAGGC
TGGCAGCACAGCAGCAGATGGAGGGACTGCTGGCCCCACACAGGCCTAAGGAACCAGCATGGTTCCTGGC
TACCGTGGGGGTCTCTCCTGACCATCAGGGCAAAGGACTGGGAAGTGCTGTGGTCCTGCCAGGAGTGGAG
GCTGCAGAACGAGCTGGAGTCCCTGCATTTCTGGAGACCTCTGCTCCACGAAACCTGCCCTTCTATGAAC
GGCTGGGCTTTACTGTGACCGCAGATGTGGAGGTCCCCGAAGGACCTAGGACCTGGTGCATGACACGCAA
ACCCGGCGCCTGAGCGATCGCCGCGGCCGCCTTCTTAACCCAACAGAAGGCTCGAGAAGGTATATTGCTG
TTGACAGTGAGCGCCCAGTTCATTCTGAATCTAGATAGTGAAGCCACAGATGTATCTAGATTCAGAATGA
ACTGGATGCCTACTGCCTCGGACTTCAAGGGGCTAGAATTCGGCAGCTGTAGATCTTAGCCACTTTTTAA
AAGAAAAGGGGGGACTGGAAGGGCTAACTGCATCCGGACTGTACTGGGTCTCTCTGGTTAGACCAGATCT
GAGCCTGGGAGCTCTCTGGCTAACTAGGGAACCCACTGCTTAAGCCTCAATAAAGCTTGCCTTGAGTGCT
TCAAGTAGTGTGTGCCCGTCTGTTGTGTGACTCTGGTAACTAGAGATCCCTCAGACCCTTTTAGTCAGTG
TGGAAAATCTCTAGCAGGGCCCGTTTCATGTGAGCAAAAGGCCAGCAAAAGGCCAGGAACCGTAAAAAGG
CCGCGTTGCTGGCGTTTTTCCATAGGCTCCGCCCCCCTGACGAGCATCACAAAAATCGACGCTCAAGTCA
GAGGTGGCGAAACCCGACAGGACTATAAAGATACCAGGCGTTTCCCCCTGGAAGCTCCCTCGTGCGCTCT
CCTGTTCCGACCCTGCCGCTTACCGGATACCTGTCCGCCTTTCTCCCTTCGGGAAGCGTGGCGCTTTCTC
ATAGCTCACGCTGTAGGTATCTCAGTTCGGTGTAGGTCGTTCGCTCCAAGCTGGGCTGTGTGCACGAACC
CCCCGTTCAGCCCGACCGCTGCGCCTTATCCGGTAACTATCGTCTTGAGTCCAACCCGGTAAGACACGAC
TTATCGCCACTGGCAGCAGCCACTGGTAACAGGATTAGCAGAGCGAGGTATGTAGGCGGTGCTACAGAGT
TCTTGAAGTGGTGGCCTAACTACGGCTACACTAGAAGAACAGTATTTGGTATCTGCGCTCTGCTGAAGCC
AGTTACCTTCGGAAAAAGAGTTGGTAGCTCTTGATCCGGCAAACAAACCACCGCTGGTAGCGGTGGTTTT
TTTGTTTGCAAGCAGCAGATTACGCGCAGAAAAAAAGGATCTCAAGAAGATCCTTTGATCTTTTCTACGG
GGTCTGACGCTCAGTGGAACGAAAACTCACGTTAAGGGATTTTGGTCATGAGATTATCAAAAAGGATCTT
CACCTAGATCCTTTTAAATTAAAAATGAAGTTTTAAATCAATCTAAAGTATATATGAGTAAACTTGGTCT
GACAGTTACCAATGCTTAATCAGTGAGGCACCTATCTCAGCGATCTGTCTATTTCGTTCATCCATAGTTG
CCTGACTCCCCGTCGTGTAGATAACTACGATACGGGAGGGCTTACCATCTGGCCCCAGTGCTGCAATGAT
ACCGCGAGACCCACGCTCACCGGCTCCAGATTTATCAGCAATAAACCAGCCAGCCGGAAGGGCCGAGCGC
AGAAGTGGTCCTGCAACTTTATCCGCCTCCATCCAGTCTATTAATTGTTGCCGGGAAGCTAGAGTAAGTA
GTTCGCCAGTTAATAGTTTGCGCAACGTTGTTGCCATTGCTACAGGCATCGTGGTGTCACGCTCGTCGTT
TGGTATGGCTTCATTCAGCTCCGGTTCCCAACGATCAAGGCGAGTTACATGATCCCCCATGTTGTGCAAA
AAAGCGGTTAGCTCCTTCGGTCCTCCGATCGTTGTCAGAAGTAAGTTGGCCGCAGTGTTATCACTCATGG
TTATGGCAGCACTGCATAATTCTCTTACTGTCATGCCATCCGTAAGATGCTTTTCTGTGACTGGTGAGTA
CTCAACCAAGTCATTCTGAGAATAGTGTATGCGGCGACCGAGTTGCTCTTGCCCGGCGTCAATACGGGAT
AATACCGCGCCACATAGCAGAACTTTAAAAGTGCTCATCATTGGAAAACGTTCTTCGGGGCGAAAACTCT
CAAGGATCTTACCGCTGTTGAGATCCAGTTCGATGTAACCCACTCGTGCACCCAACTGATCTTCAGCATC
TTTTACTTTCACCAGCGTTTCTGGGTGAGCAAAAACAGGAAGGCAAAATGCCGCAAAAAAGGGAATAAGG
GCGACACGGAAATGTTGAATACTCATACTCTTCCTTTTTCAATATTATTGAAGCATTTATCAGGGTTATT
GTCTCATGAGCGGATACATATTTGAATGTATTTAGAAAAATAAACAAATAGGGGTTCCGCGCACATTTCC
CCGAAAAGTGCCACCTGAC
Features (pLannotate 1.2.2; 19 found; start..end, strand, type, name):
     31..83      -  misc_feature   bom (fragment): basis of mobility region from pBR322
    245..574     +  promoter       SV40 promoter: SV40 enhancer and early promoter
    586..965     +  enhancer       CMV enhancer: human cytomegalovirus immediate early enhancer
    966..1165    +  promoter       CMV promoter: human cytomegalovirus (CMV) immediate early promoter
   1183..1363    +  LTR            5' LTR (truncated): truncated 5' long terminal repeat (LTR) from HIV-1
   1410..1535    +  misc_feature   HIV-1 Ψ: packaging signal of human immunodeficiency virus type 1
   1519..1857    +  CDS            HIV-1 gag (fragment): gag protein from human immunodeficiency virus 1; gag
   2032..2265    +  misc_feature   RRE: The Rev response element (RRE) of HIV-1 allows for Rev-dependent mRNA export from the nucleus to the cytoplasm.
   2642..2742    +  CDS            Rev (fragment): human immunodeficiency virus 1 (HIV-1) Rev protein; rev; enhances nuclear export of unspliced and incompletely spliced viral mRNAs
   2792..2909    +  misc_feature   cPPT/CTS: central polypurine tract and central termination sequence of HIV-1
   3046..3453    +  promoter       SFFV promoter: spleen focus-forming virus long terminal repeat (LTR) promoter
   3474..4070    +  CDS            pac: PUAC_STRAD - Protein predicted: Swiss-Prot protein existence level 4. Detoxification of puromycin. From Streptomyces alboniger.
   4095..4140    +  ncRNA          5' miR-30a (fragment): sequence upstream of the 71-nt precursor of the human miR-30a microRNA (Zeng et al., 2002) miRNA
   4210..4235    +  ncRNA          3' miR-30a (fragment): sequence downstream of the 71-nt precursor of the human miR-30a microRNA (Zeng et al., 2002) miRNA
   4265..4284    +  misc_feature   cPPT/CTS (fragment): central polypurine tract and central termination sequence of HIV-1
   4316..4496    +  LTR            5' LTR (truncated): truncated 5' long terminal repeat (LTR) from HIV-1
   4567..5155    -  rep_origin     ori: high-copy-number ColE1/pMB1/pBR322/pUC origin of replication
   5326..6186    -  CDS            AmpR: β-lactamase; bla; confers resistance to ampicillin, carbenicillin, and related antibiotics
   6187..6291    -  promoter       AmpR promoter: bla
