>Addgene plasmid #174229 | pAPM-miR30-CAPRIN1-ts1 | addgene full sequence | sequence record 343160 | Addgene NGS Result
TAGTGAGGAGGCTTTTTTGGAGGCCTAGGCTTTTGCAAAAAGCTCGCGTTGACATTGATTATTGACTAGT
TATTAATAGTAATCAATTACGGGGTCATTAGTTCATAGCCCATATATGGAGTTCCGCGTTACATAACTTA
CGGTAAATGGCCCGCCTGGCTGACCGCCCAACGACCCCCGCCCATTGACGTCAATAATGACGTATGTTCC
CATAGTAACGCCAATAGGGACTTTCCATTGACGTCAATGGGTGGAGTATTTACGGTAAACTGCCCACTTG
GCAGTACATCAAGTGTATCATATGCCAAGTACGCCCCCTATTGACGTCAATGACGGTAAATGGCCCGCCT
GGCATTATGCCCAGTACATGACCTTATGGGACTTTCCTACTTGGCAGTACATCTACGTATTAGTCATCGC
TATTACCATGGTGATGCGGTTTTGGCAGTACATCAATGGGCGTGGATAGCGGTTTGACTCACGGGGATTT
CCAAGTCTCCACCCCATTGACGTCAATGGGAGTTTGTTTTGGCACCAAAATCAACGGGACTTTCCAAAAT
GTCGTAACAACTCCGCCCCATTGACGCAAATGGGCGGTAGGCGTGTACGGTGGGAGGTCTATATAAGCAG
CGCGTTTTGCCTGTACTGGGTCTCTCTGGTTAGACCAGATCTGAGCCTGGGAGCTCTCTGGCTAACTAGG
GAACCCACTGCTTAAGCCTCAATAAAGCTTGCCTTGAGTGCTTCAAGTAGTGTGTGCCCGTCTGTTGTGA
GACTCTGGTAACTAGAGATCCCTCAGACCCTTTTAGTCAGTGTGGAAAATCTCTAGCAGTGGCGCCCGAA
CAGGGACTTGAAAGCGAAAGGGAAACCAGAGGAGCTCTCTCGACGCAGGACTCGGCTTGCTGAAGCGCGC
ACGGCAAGAGGCGAGGGGCGGCGACTGGTGAGTACGCCAAAAATTTTGACTAGCGGAGGCTAGAAGGAGA
GAGATGGGTGCGAGAGCGTCAGTATTAAGCGGGGGAGAATTAGATCGCGATGGGAAAAAATTCGGTTAAG
GCCAGGGGGAAAGAAAAAATATAAATTAAAACATATAGTATGGGCAAGCAGGGAGCTAGAACGATTCGCA
GTTAATCCTGGCCTGTTAGAAACATCAGAAGGCTGTAGACAAATACTGGGACAGCTACAACCATCCCTTC
AGACAGGATCAGAAGAACTTAGATCATTATATAATACAGTAGCAACCCTCTATTGTGTGCATCAAAGGAT
AGAGATAAAAGACACCAAGGAAGCTTTAGACAAGATAGAGGAAGAGCAAAACAAAAGTAAGACCACCGCA
CAGCAAGCGGCCGGCCGCTGATCTTCAGACCTGGAGGAGGAGATATGAGGGACAATTGGAGAAGTGAATT
ATATAAATATAAAGTAGTAAAAATTGAACCATTAGGAGTAGCACCCACCAAGGCAAAGAGAAGAGTGGTG
CAGAGAGAAAAAAGAGCAGTGGGAATAGGAGCTTTGTTCCTTGGGTTCTTGGGAGCAGCAGGAAGCACTA
TGGGCGCAGCGTCAATGACGCTGACGGTACAGGCCAGACAATTATTGTCTGGTATAGTGCAGCAGCAGAA
CAATTTGCTGAGGGCTATTGAGGCGCAACAGCATCTGTTGCAACTCACAGTCTGGGGCATCAAGCAGCTC
CAGGCAAGAATCCTGGCTGTGGAAAGATACCTAAAGGATCAACAGCTCCTGGGGATTTGGGGTTGCTCTG
GAAAACTCATTTGCACCACTGCTGTGCCTTGGAATGCTAGTTGGAGTAATAAATCTCTGGAACAGATTTG
GAATCACACGACTTGGATGGAGTGGGACAGAGAAATTAACAATTACACAAGCTTAATACACTCCTTAATT
GAAGAATCGCAAAACCAGCAAGAAAAGAATGAACAAGAATTATTGGAATTAGATAAATGGGCAAGTTTGT
GGAATTGGTTTAACATAACAAATTGGCTGTGGTATATAAAATTATTCATAATGATAGTAGGAGGCTTGGT
AGGTTTAAGAATAGTTTTTGCTGTACTTTCTATAGTGAATAGAGTTAGGCAGGGATATTCACCATTATCG
TTTCAGACCCACCTCCCAACCCCGAGGGGACCCGACAGGCCCGAAGGAATAGAAGAAGAAGGTGGAGAGA
GAGACAGAGACAGATCCATTCGATTAGTGAACGGATCGGCACTGCGTGCGCCAATTCTGCAGACAAATGG
CAGTATTCATCCACAATTTTAAAAGAAAAGGGGGGATTGGGGGGTACAGTGCAGGGGAAAGAATAGTAGA
CATAATAGCAACAGACATACAAACTAAAGAATTACAAAAACAAATTACAAAAATTCAAAATTTTCGGGTT
TATTACAGGGACAGCAGAGATCCAGTTTGGTTAATTAACTGCAGCCCCGATAAAATAAAAGATTTTATTT
AGTCTCCAGAAAAAGGGGGGAATGAAAGACCCCACCTGTAGGTTTGGCAAGCTAGCTGCAGTAACGCCAT
TTTGCAAGGCATGGAAAAATACCAAACCAAGAATAGAGAAGTTCAGATCAAGGGCGGGTACATGAAAATA
GCTAACGTTGGGCCAAACAGGATATCTGCGGTGAGCAGTTTCGGCCCCGGCCCGGGGCCAAGAACAGATG
GTCACCGCAGTTTCGGCCCCGGCCCGAGGCCAAGAACAGATGGTCCCCAGATATGGCCCAACCCTCAGCA
GTTTCTTAAGACCCATCAGATGTTTCCAGGCTCCCCCAAGGACCTGAAATGACCCTGCGCCTTATTTGAA
TTAACCAATCAGCCTGCTTCTCGCTTCTGTTCGCGCGCTTCTGCTTCCCGAGCTCTATAAAAGAGCTCAC
AACCCCTCACTCGGCGCGCCAGTCCTCCGACAGACTGAGTCGCCCGGGGGTCTAGAACGCGTGCCGCCAT
GACCGAATACAAACCTACCGTGAGGCTGGCTACAAGAGATGATGTCCCAAGGGCTGTGAGAACACTGGCC
GCCGCTTTTGCCGATTACCCTGCCACACGCCACACTGTGGACCCAGATCGGCATATCGAGAGAGTGACTG
AGCTGCAGGAACTGTTCCTGACCCGAGTGGGCCTGGACATTGGGAAGGTCTGGGTCGCAGACGATGGAGC
AGCTGTGGCTGTCTGGACCACACCAGAGAGCGTGGAAGCCGGAGCTGTCTTTGCAGAGATCGGCCCTAGA
ATGGCAGAACTGAGCGGCTCCAGGCTGGCAGCACAGCAGCAGATGGAGGGACTGCTGGCCCCACACAGGC
CTAAGGAACCAGCATGGTTCCTGGCTACCGTGGGGGTCTCTCCTGACCATCAGGGCAAAGGACTGGGAAG
TGCTGTGGTCCTGCCAGGAGTGGAGGCTGCAGAACGAGCTGGAGTCCCTGCATTTCTGGAGACCTCTGCT
CCACGAAACCTGCCCTTCTATGAACGGCTGGGCTTTACTGTGACCGCAGATGTGGAGGTCCCCGAAGGAC
CTAGGACCTGGTGCATGACACGCAAACCCGGCGCCTGAGCGATCGCCGCGGCCGCCTTCTTAACCCAACA
GAAGGCTCGAGAAGGTATATTGCTGTTGACAGTGAGCGCCCAGTTCATTCTGAATCTAGATAGTGAAGCC
ACAGATGTATCTAGATTCAGAATGAACTGGATGCCTACTGCCTCGGACTTCAAGGGGCTAGAATTCGGCA
GCTGTAGATCTTAGCCACTTTTTAAAAGAAAAGGGGGGACTGGAAGGGCTAACTGCATCCGGACTGTACT
GGGTCTCTCTGGTTAGACCAGATCTGAGCCTGGGAGCTCTCTGGCTAACTAGGGAACCCACTGCTTAAGC
CTCAATAAAGCTTGCCTTGAGTGCTTCAAGTAGTGTGTGCCCGTCTGTTGTGTGACTCTGGTAACTAGAG
ATCCCTCAGACCCTTTTAGTCAGTGTGGAAAATCTCTAGCAGGGCCCGTTTCATGTGAGCAAAAGGCCAG
CAAAAGGCCAGGAACCGTAAAAAGGCCGCGTTGCTGGCGTTTTTCCATAGGCTCCGCCCCCCTGACGAGC
ATCACAAAAATCGACGCTCAAGTCAGAGGTGGCGAAACCCGACAGGACTATAAAGATACCAGGCGTTTCC
CCCTGGAAGCTCCCTCGTGCGCTCTCCTGTTCCGACCCTGCCGCTTACCGGATACCTGTCCGCCTTTCTC
CCTTCGGGAAGCGTGGCGCTTTCTCATAGCTCACGCTGTAGGTATCTCAGTTCGGTGTAGGTCGTTCGCT
CCAAGCTGGGCTGTGTGCACGAACCCCCCGTTCAGCCCGACCGCTGCGCCTTATCCGGTAACTATCGTCT
TGAGTCCAACCCGGTAAGACACGACTTATCGCCACTGGCAGCAGCCACTGGTAACAGGATTAGCAGAGCG
AGGTATGTAGGCGGTGCTACAGAGTTCTTGAAGTGGTGGCCTAACTACGGCTACACTAGAAGAACAGTAT
TTGGTATCTGCGCTCTGCTGAAGCCAGTTACCTTCGGAAAAAGAGTTGGTAGCTCTTGATCCGGCAAACA
AACCACCGCTGGTAGCGGTGGTTTTTTTGTTTGCAAGCAGCAGATTACGCGCAGAAAAAAAGGATCTCAA
GAAGATCCTTTGATCTTTTCTACGGGGTCTGACGCTCAGTGGAACGAAAACTCACGTTAAGGGATTTTGG
TCATGAGATTATCAAAAAGGATCTTCACCTAGATCCTTTTAAATTAAAAATGAAGTTTTAAATCAATCTA
AAGTATATATGAGTAAACTTGGTCTGACAGTTACCAATGCTTAATCAGTGAGGCACCTATCTCAGCGATC
TGTCTATTTCGTTCATCCATAGTTGCCTGACTCCCCGTCGTGTAGATAACTACGATACGGGAGGGCTTAC
CATCTGGCCCCAGTGCTGCAATGATACCGCGAGACCCACGCTCACCGGCTCCAGATTTATCAGCAATAAA
CCAGCCAGCCGGAAGGGCCGAGCGCAGAAGTGGTCCTGCAACTTTATCCGCCTCCATCCAGTCTATTAAT
TGTTGCCGGGAAGCTAGAGTAAGTAGTTCGCCAGTTAATAGTTTGCGCAACGTTGTTGCCATTGCTACAG
GCATCGTGGTGTCACGCTCGTCGTTTGGTATGGCTTCATTCAGCTCCGGTTCCCAACGATCAAGGCGAGT
TACATGATCCCCCATGTTGTGCAAAAAAGCGGTTAGCTCCTTCGGTCCTCCGATCGTTGTCAGAAGTAAG
TTGGCCGCAGTGTTATCACTCATGGTTATGGCAGCACTGCATAATTCTCTTACTGTCATGCCATCCGTAA
GATGCTTTTCTGTGACTGGTGAGTACTCAACCAAGTCATTCTGAGAATAGTGTATGCGGCGACCGAGTTG
CTCTTGCCCGGCGTCAATACGGGATAATACCGCGCCACATAGCAGAACTTTAAAAGTGCTCATCATTGGA
AAACGTTCTTCGGGGCGAAAACTCTCAAGGATCTTACCGCTGTTGAGATCCAGTTCGATGTAACCCACTC
GTGCACCCAACTGATCTTCAGCATCTTTTACTTTCACCAGCGTTTCTGGGTGAGCAAAAACAGGAAGGCA
AAATGCCGCAAAAAAGGGAATAAGGGCGACACGGAAATGTTGAATACTCATACTCTTCCTTTTTCAATAT
TATTGAAGCATTTATCAGGGTTATTGTCTCATGAGCGGATACATATTTGAATGTATTTAGAAAAATAAAC
AAATAGGGGTTCCGCGCACATTTCCCCGAAAAGTGCCACCTGACGTCGACGGATCGGGAGATCTCCCGAT
CCCCTATGGTGCACTCTCAGTACAATCTGCTCTGATGCCGCATAGTTAAGCCAGTATCTGCTCCCTGCTT
GTGTGTTGGAGGTCGCTGAGTAGTGCGCGAGCAAAATTTAAGCTACAACAAGGCAAGGCTTGACCGACAA
TTGCATGAAGAATCTGCTTAGGGTTAGGCGTTTTGCGCTGCTTCGCGATGTACGGGCCAGATATACGCGC
TGTGGAATGTGTGTCAGTTAGGGTGTGGAAAGTCCCCAGGCTCCCCAGCAGGCAGAAGTATGCAAAGCAT
GCATCTCAATTAGTCAGCAACCAGGTGTGGAAAGTCCCCAGGCTCCCCAGCAGGCAGAAGTATGCAAAGC
ATGCATCTCAATTAGTCAGCAACCATAGTCCCGCCCCTAACTCCGCCCATCCCGCCCCTAACTCCGCCCA
GTTCCGCCCATTCTCCGCCCCATGGCTGACTAATTTTTTTTATTTATGCAGAGGCCGAGGCCGCCTCTGC
CTCTGAGCTATTCCAGAAG
Features (pLannotate 1.2.2; 19 found; start..end, strand, type, name):
     51..430     +  enhancer       CMV enhancer: human cytomegalovirus immediate early enhancer
    431..630     +  promoter       CMV promoter: human cytomegalovirus (CMV) immediate early promoter
    648..828     +  LTR            5' LTR (truncated): truncated 5' long terminal repeat (LTR) from HIV-1
    875..1000    +  misc_feature   HIV-1 Ψ: packaging signal of human immunodeficiency virus type 1
    984..1322    +  CDS            HIV-1 gag (fragment): gag protein from human immunodeficiency virus 1; gag
   1497..1730    +  misc_feature   RRE: The Rev response element (RRE) of HIV-1 allows for Rev-dependent mRNA export from the nucleus to the cytoplasm.
   2107..2207    +  CDS            Rev (fragment): human immunodeficiency virus 1 (HIV-1) Rev protein; rev; enhances nuclear export of unspliced and incompletely spliced viral mRNAs
   2257..2374    +  misc_feature   cPPT/CTS: central polypurine tract and central termination sequence of HIV-1
   2511..2918    +  promoter       SFFV promoter: spleen focus-forming virus long terminal repeat (LTR) promoter
   2939..3535    +  CDS            pac: PUAC_STRAD - Protein predicted: Swiss-Prot protein existence level 4. Detoxification of puromycin. From Streptomyces alboniger.
   3560..3605    +  ncRNA          5' miR-30a (fragment): sequence upstream of the 71-nt precursor of the human miR-30a microRNA (Zeng et al., 2002) miRNA
   3675..3700    +  ncRNA          3' miR-30a (fragment): sequence downstream of the 71-nt precursor of the human miR-30a microRNA (Zeng et al., 2002) miRNA
   3730..3749    +  misc_feature   cPPT/CTS (fragment): central polypurine tract and central termination sequence of HIV-1
   3781..3961    +  LTR            5' LTR (truncated): truncated 5' long terminal repeat (LTR) from HIV-1
   4032..4620    -  rep_origin     ori: high-copy-number ColE1/pMB1/pBR322/pUC origin of replication
   4791..5651    -  CDS            AmpR: β-lactamase; bla; confers resistance to ampicillin, carbenicillin, and related antibiotics
   5652..5756    -  promoter       AmpR promoter: bla
   5815..5867    -  misc_feature   bom (fragment): basis of mobility region from pBR322
   6029..39      +  promoter       SV40 promoter (across the origin): SV40 enhancer and early promoter
