[The description below was written by a language model from this plasmid's Addgene catalogue record and pLannotate feature annotations shown in this document.]
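Description:
pAPM-miR30-CAPRIN1-ts1 is an HIV-1-based lentiviral RNAi transfer vector built on the pAPM-miR30 backbone and designed to knock down human CAPRIN1. In bacteria the roughly 6.3 kb plasmid replicates from a high-copy ColE1/pUC-type origin and is selected with ampicillin through the β-lactamase gene. A fragment of the pBR322 bom region and an SV40 enhancer/early promoter are also annotated in the backbone. The depositor and repository sequencing records are the same length and carry the same set of features, differing only in where the circular sequence is numbered from.

The viral genome is transcribed in packaging cells from a CMV enhancer/promoter fused to a truncated 5' LTR, an arrangement that generally removes the need for Tat. It is followed by the Ψ packaging signal with a partial gag sequence, the Rev response element for Rev-dependent nuclear export, and the cPPT/CTS, which aids nuclear import of the reverse-transcribed genome. A second truncated LTR element closes the cassette at the 3' end. No WPRE is annotated.

The payload is a single SFFV promoter-driven transcript that encodes puromycin N-acetyltransferase (pac), followed by a short hairpin set between human miR-30a 5' and 3' flanking sequences. The hairpin itself falls in the unannotated gap between these flanks. Because the shRNA is embedded in a microRNA context, it can be expressed from a Pol II promoter and processed by the endogenous microRNA pathway. Sharing one transcript with pac links puromycin resistance to knockdown expression. The "ts1" suffix presumably marks one of several CAPRIN1 target sites. The associated study concerns innate immune detection of intron-containing HIV-1 RNA, which suggests use in stable knockdown experiments in transduced human cells.
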