Addgene plasmid #174229: pAPM-miR30-CAPRIN1-ts1
Purpose: CAPRIN1 knockdown
Depositing lab: Jeremy Luban. Depositing organization: University of Massachusetts, Worcester. Publication: IFIH1 (MDA5) is required for innate immune detection of intron-containing RNA expressed from the HIV-1 provirus. Guney MH, Nagalekshmi K, McCauley SM, Carbone C, Aydemir O, Luban J. Proc Natl Acad Sci U S A. 2024 Jul 16;121(29):e2404349121. doi: 10.1073/pnas.2404349121. Epub 2024 Jul 10. PubMed 38985764.
Backbone
  Vector backbone: pAPM-miR30
  Vector type: Lentiviral, RNAi
  Selectable markers: Puromycin
Growth in bacteria
  Bacterial resistance: Ampicillin, 100 μg/mL
  Growth temperature: 30°C
  Growth strain: NEB Stable
  Copy number: High Copy
Gene/Insert
  Gene/Insert name: CAPRIN1 shRNA
  gRNA/shRNA sequence: TCTAGATTCAGAATGAACTGGA
  Species: H. sapiens (human)
  Entrez Gene: CAPRIN1 (a.k.a. GPIAP1, GPIP137, GRIP137, M11S1, RNG105, p137GPI)
  Promoter: SFFV
  Cloning method: Restriction Enzyme; 5′ cloning site unknown (unknown if destroyed)
Terms and licenses: Academic/Nonprofit Terms; Industry Terms: Not Available to Industry
Depositor comments: Please visit https://doi.org/10.1101/2023.11.17.567619 for bioRxiv preprint.
How to cite: pAPM-miR30-CAPRIN1-ts1 was a gift from Jeremy Luban (Addgene plasmid # 174229 ; http://n2t.net/addgene:174229 ; RRID:Addgene_174229)
